Addgene plasmid #40876: pDEST53-Arl13b20
Depositing lab: Tamara Caspary. Depositing organization: Emory University. Publication: Arl13b regulates ciliogenesis and the dynamic localization of Shh signaling proteins. Larkins CE, Aviles GD, East MP, Kahn RA, Caspary T. Mol Biol Cell. 2011 Dec;22(23):4694-703. Epub 2011 Oct 5. 10.1091/mbc.E10-12-0994 PubMed 21976698.
Backbone
  Vector backbone: pcDNA-DEST53
  Backbone manufacturer: Invitrogen
  Backbone size w/o insert (bp): 7767
  Total vector size (bp): 8507
  Vector type: Mammalian Expression
  Selectable markers: Neomycin (select with G418)
Growth in bacteria
  Bacterial resistance: Ampicillin, 100 μg/mL
  Growth temperature: 37°C
  Growth strain: Top10
  Copy number: High Copy
Gene/Insert
  Gene/Insert name: Arl13b
  Species: M. musculus (mouse)
  Insert size (bp): 740
  Mutation: deleted Arl N-terminal domain; added stop codon
  Entrez Gene: Arl13b (a.k.a. A530097K21Rik, A930014M17Rik, Arl2l1, C530009C10Rik, hnn)
  Promoter: CMV
  Tag / fusion protein: GFP (N terminal on backbone)
  Cloning method: Gateway Cloning
  Sequencing primers: 5′ T7 promoter; 3′ BGH reverse
Terms and licenses: Academic/Nonprofit Terms; Industry Terms: Not Available to Industry
Depositor comments: In Larkins et al (2011), this is plasmid "C-terminal domain GFP tagged" or "C-term-GFP" as referenced in Figure 2. Amino acids 202-427 of Arl13b was Gateway cloned into pcDNA-DEST53.
How to cite: pDEST53-Arl13b20 was a gift from Tamara Caspary (Addgene plasmid # 40876 ; http://n2t.net/addgene:40876 ; RRID:Addgene_40876)
