[The description below was written by a language model from this plasmid's Addgene catalogue record.]
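Description:
pDEST53-Arl13b20 is a mammalian expression plasmid built on the Invitrogen Gateway destination vector pcDNA-DEST53, with a recorded total size of about 8.5 kb. It is propagated in E. coli as a high-copy plasmid under ampicillin selection, and it carries a neomycin resistance marker so that transfected mammalian cells can be selected with G418. No feature table accompanies the record, so elements such as the replication origin and polyadenylation signal are not itemised. The listed sequencing primers (T7 promoter upstream, BGH reverse downstream) do indicate the sites flanking the expression cassette.

The payload is a roughly 740 bp fragment of mouse Arl13b, the small Arf-like GTPase associated with cilia and also known by the hennin (hnn) allele name. The fragment was introduced by Gateway recombination and encodes only amino acids 202–427, meaning that the N-terminal Arl (GTPase) domain has been deleted and a stop codon added at the end of the insert. Expression is driven by the CMV promoter, and the backbone supplies GFP at the N terminus, so the product is a GFP fusion to the C-terminal domain of Arl13b. The depositor notes that this corresponds to the construct called "C-terminal domain GFP tagged" or "C-term-GFP" in the associated study of Arl13b in ciliogenesis and the dynamic localization of Sonic hedgehog signalling proteins. It therefore serves as a domain-truncation construct for visualising where the isolated C-terminal portion of Arl13b localises in mammalian cells, and for testing what it can do without the GTPase domain.
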