>Addgene plasmid #40876 | pDEST53-Arl13b20 | addgene partial sequence | sequence record 55467 | GFP-F 5'-GGTCCTTCTTGAGTTTGTAAC-3'
AAGCGGTTCCGGACCGGATCAAACAAGTTTGTACAAAAAAGCAGGCTCCGCGGCCGCCTTGTTTAACTTT
AAGAAGGAGCCCTTCACCATGCAGAAAGACACAACTGAACAGCGAGCTCTTGAGGAACAAGAGAAACGTG
AGAGGGCTGAACGAGTCCGGAAGTTAAGGGAAGAAAGAGAACGAGAGCAGACGGAACTTGATGGGACCAG
TGGTCTGGCTGAGATTGACTCAGGACCAGTTCTTGCGAATCCTTTCCAACCCATTGCAGCTGTAATCATT
GAGAATGAAAAGAAGCAGGAAAAAGAGAAAAAGAAGCAGACCGTGGAGAAGGACAGTGATGTTGGTCTCC
TAGAACATAAAGTGGAGCCAGAGCAAGCAGCGCCTCAGAGTGAGGCAGATTGCTGCCTCCAAAACCCTGA
CGAGCGAGTGGTGGACAGTTACAGGGAGGCACTGTCGCAGCAGCTGGACAGTGAGGATGAGCAGGACCAG
CGAGGGTCAGAGTCCGGGGAAAACAGTAAGAAGAAAACCAAGAAACTAAGAATGAAAAGGAGTCATCGGG
TAGAACCAGTCAATACAGACGAGTCTACTCCAAAGAGTCCCACGCCTCCCCAACCTCCCCCTCCTGTTGG
CTGGGGAACCCCCAAAGTCACTAGACTTCCAAAACTTGAGCCTCTTGGTGAAACACGTCACAATGATTTC
TATGGGAAGCCGCTGCCTCCCCTGGCTGTGCGACAGAGACCTAACGGTGATGCTCAGGACACGATCTCAT
AAAAGGGTGGGCGCGCCGACCCAGCTTTCTTGTACAAAGTGGTGATAATTAATTAAGATAAACCCGCTGA
TCAGCCTCGACTGTGCCTTCTAGTTGCCAGCCATCTGTTGTTTGCCCCTCCCCCGTGCCTTCCTTGACCC
TGGAA
